Addgene plasmid #227953: pMX-Flag-GFP_HOMER2
Purpose: Co-localisation experiment
Depositing lab: Alessandro Ori. Depositing organization: Leibniz Institute on Aging - Fritz Lipmann Institute (FLI).
Backbone
  Vector backbone: pMX-Flag-GFP
  Vector type: Mammalian Expression, Lentiviral
Growth in bacteria
  Bacterial resistance: Ampicillin, 100 μg/mL
  Growth temperature: 37°C
  Growth strain: NEB Stable
  Copy number: Unknown
Gene/Insert
  Gene/Insert name: HOMER2
  Species: H. sapiens (human)
  Entrez Gene: HOMER2 (a.k.a. CPD, ACPD, Vesl-2, HOMER-2, HOMER2A, HOMER2B)
  Tag / fusion protein: 3xFLAG-EGFP (N terminal on backbone)
  Cloning method: Restriction Enzyme; 5′ cloning site unknown (unknown if destroyed)
Terms and licenses: Academic/Nonprofit Terms; Industry Terms: Not Available to Industry
How to cite: pMX-Flag-GFP_HOMER2 was a gift from Alessandro Ori (Addgene plasmid # 227953 ; http://n2t.net/addgene:227953 ; RRID:Addgene_227953)
