[The description below was written by a language model from this plasmid's Addgene catalogue record and pLannotate feature annotations shown in this document.]
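Description:
pMX-Flag-GFP_HOMER2 is a 7,478 nt mammalian expression plasmid built on the pMX-Flag-GFP backbone for viral delivery of a tagged human HOMER2. The catalogue lists the vector type as lentiviral, but the annotated elements are those of a Moloney murine leukemia virus (gammaretroviral) vector. Two MMLV long terminal repeats flank the cassette, preceded by the MMLV packaging signal, a fragment of the MESV Ψ, a truncated gag lacking its start codon, and a pol region carrying the splice acceptor. No separate internal promoter is annotated, so expression is presumably driven from the 5′ LTR, as is usual for this vector family. In bacteria the plasmid replicates from a high-copy ColE1/pUC-type origin and is selected with ampicillin through the bla gene and its promoter.

The payload is an N-terminal 3xFLAG-EGFP tag supplied by the backbone, followed by the HOMER2 coding sequence. HOMER2 encodes a postsynaptic density scaffolding protein that links metabotropic glutamate receptors to intracellular calcium-release channels and Shank proteins. The annotation shows a FLAG fragment and a short hit to TDsmURFP just upstream of EGFP. The TDsmURFP hit most likely reflects the repeated FLAG or linker region rather than a real second fluorophore. Downstream of HOMER2, an EMCV IRES directs translation of blasticidin S deaminase from the same transcript, so transduced cells can be selected with blasticidin while expressing the green fluorescent fusion. A small lacI fragment in the backbone appears to be a cloning remnant. The stated purpose is co-localisation experiments, in which the EGFP signal or FLAG epitope reports where HOMER2 sits within the cell.
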