Features (pLannotate 1.2.2; 16 found; start..end, strand, type, name):
    259..363     -  promoter       AmpR promoter: bla
    393..986     +  LTR            LTR: long terminal repeat from Moloney murine leukemia virus
   1049..1248    +  misc_feature   MMLV Ψ: packaging signal of Moloney murine leukemia virus (MMLV)
   1300..1388    +  misc_feature   MESV Ψ (fragment): packaging signal of murine embryonic stem cell virus
   1465..1881    +  CDS            gag (truncated): truncated Moloney murine leukemia virus (MMLV) gag gene lacking the start codon
   1891..2265    +  misc_feature   pol region: Moloney murine leukemia virus (MMLV) pol region containing the splice acceptor site
   2348..2368    +  CDS            FLAG (fragment): FLAG® epitope tag, followed by an enterokinase cleavage site
   2369..2396    +  CDS            TDsmURFP (fragment): monomeric tandem dimer of a small ultra-red fluorescent protein derived from a cyanobacterial phycobiliprotein (Rodriguez et al., 2016)
   2402..3115    +  CDS            EGFP: EGFP is a basic (constitutively fluorescent) green fluorescent protein published in 1996, derived from Aequorea victoria. It is reported to be a rapidly-maturing weak dimer with moderate acid sensitivity.
   3140..4168    +  CDS            HOMER2: HOME2_HUMAN - Experimental evidence at protein level: Swiss-Prot protein existence level 1. Postsynaptic density scaffolding protein. Binds and cross- links cytoplasmic regions of GRM1, GRM5, ITPR1, DNM3, RYR1, RYR2, SHANK1 and SHANK3. By physically linking GRM1 and GRM5 with ER- associated ITPR1 receptors, it aids the coupling of surface receptors to intracellular calcium release. May also couple GRM1 to PI3 kinase through its interaction with AGAP2. Isoforms can be differently regulated and may play an important role in maintaining the plasticity at glutamatergic synapses (PubMed:9808459). R
   4312..4774    +  misc_feature   IRES: internal ribosome entry site (IRES) of the encephalomyocarditis virus (EMCV)
   4794..5183    +  CDS            BSD: blasticidin S deaminase; Aspergillus terreus BSD; confers resistance to blasticidin
   5232..5823    +  LTR            LTR: long terminal repeat from Moloney murine leukemia virus
   5889..5941    -  CDS            lacI (fragment): lac repressor; lacI; The lac repressor binds to the lac operator to inhibit transcription in E. coli. This inhibition can be relieved by adding lactose or isopropyl-β-D-thiogalactopyranoside (IPTG).
   6124..6712    -  rep_origin     ori: high-copy-number ColE1/pMB1/pBR322/pUC origin of replication
   6876..258     -  CDS            AmpR (across the origin): β-lactamase; bla; confers resistance to ampicillin, carbenicillin, and related antibiotics
>Addgene plasmid #227953 | pMX-Flag-GFP_HOMER2 | addgene full sequence | sequence record 455411 | Addgene NGS Result
TTGCCCGGCGTCAATACGGGATAATACCGCGCCACATAGCAGAACTTTAAAAGTGCTCATCATTGGAAAA
CGTTCTTCGGGGCGAAAACTCTCAAGGATCTTACCGCTGTTGAGATCCAGTTCGATGTAACCCACTCGTG
CACCCAACTGATCTTCAGCATCTTTTACTTTCACCAGCGTTTCTGGGTGAGCAAAAACAGGAAGGCAAAA
TGCCGCAAAAAAGGGAATAAGGGCGACACGGAAATGTTGAATACTCATACTCTTCCTTTTTCAATATTAT
TGAAGCATTTATCAGGGTTATTGTCTCATGAGCGGATACATATTTGAATGTATTTAGAAAAATAAACAAA
TAGGGGTTCCGCGCACATTTCCCCGAAAAGTGCCACCTGCATAATGAAAGACCCCACCTGTAGGTTTGGC
AAGCTAGCTTAAGTAACGCCATTTTGCAAGGCATGGAAAAATACATAACTGAGAATAGAAAAGTTCAGAT
CAAGGTCAGGAACAGATGGAACAGCTGAATATGGGCCAAACAGGATATCTGTGGTAAGCAGTTCCTGCCC
CGGCTCAGGGCCAAGAACAGATGGAACAGCTGAATATGGGCCAAACAGGATATCTGTGGTAAGCAGTTCC
TGCCCCGGCTCAGGGCCAAGAACAGATGGTCCCCAGATGCGGTCCAGCCCTCAGCAGTTTCTAGAGAACC
ATCAGATGTTTCCAGGGTGCCCCAAGGACCTGAAATGACCCTGTGCCTTATTTGAACTAACCAATCAGTT
CGCTTCTCGCTTCTGTTCGCGCGCTTCTGCTCCCCGAGCTCAATAAAAGAGCCCACAACCCCTCACTCGG
CGCGCCAGTCCTCCGATTGACTGAGTCGCCCGGGTACCCGTGTATCCAATAAACCCTCTTGCAGTTGCAT
CCGACTTGTGGTCTCGCTGTTCCTTGGGAGGGTCTCCTCTGAGTGATTGACTACCCGTCAGCGGGGGTCT
TTCATTTGGGGGCTCGTCCGGGATCGGGAGACCCCTGCCCAGGGACCACCGACCCACCACCGGGAGGTAA
GCTGGCCAGCAACTTATCTGTGTCTGTCCGATTGTCTAGTGTCTATGACTGATTTTATGCGCCTGCGTCG
GTACTAGTTAGCTAACTAGCTCTGTATCTGGCGGACCCGTGGTGGAACTGACGAGTTCGGAACACCCGGC
CGCAACCCTGGGAGACGTCCCAGGGACTTCGGGGGCCGTTTTTGTGGCCCGACCTGAGTCCAAAAATCCC
GATCGTTTTGGACTCTTTGGTGCACCCCCCTAATAGGAGGGATATGTGGTTCTGGTAGGAGACGAGAACC
TAAAACAGTTCCCGCCTCCGTCTGAATTTTTGCTTTCGGTTTGGGACCGAAGCCGCGCCGCGCGTCTTGT
CTGCTGCAGCATCGTTCTGTGTTGTCTCTGTCTGACTGTGTTTCTGTATTTGTCTGAAAATTAGGGCCAG
ACTGTTACCACTCCCTTAAGTTTGACCTTAGGTCACTGGAAAGATGTCGAGCGGATCGCTCACAACCAGT
CGGTAGATGTCAAGAAGAGACGTTGGGTTACCTTCTGCTCTGCAGAATGGCCAACCTTTAACGTCGGATG
GCCGCGAGACGGCACCTTTAACCGAGACCTCATCACCCAGGTTAAGATCAAGGTCTTTTCACCTGGCCCG
CATGGACACCCAGACCAGGTCCCCTACATCGTGACCTGGGAAGCCTTGGCTTTTGACCCCCCTCCCTGGG
TCAAGCCCTTTGTACACCCTAAGCCTCCGCCTCCTCTTCCTCCATCCGCCCCGTCTCTCCCCCTTGAACC
TCCTCGTTCGACCCCGCCTCGATCCTCCCTTTATCCAGCCCTCACTCCTTCTCTAGGCGCCCCCATATGG
CCATATGAGATCTTATATGGGGCACCCCCGCCCCTTGTAAACTTCCCTGACCCTGACATGACAAGAGTTA
CTAACAGCCCCTCTCTCCAAGCTCACTTACAGGCTCTCTACTTAGTCCAGCACGAAGTCTGGAGACCTCT
GGCGGCAGCCTACCAAGAACAACTGGACCGACCGGTGGTACCTCACCCTTACCGAGTCGGCGACACAGTG
TGGGTCCGCCGACACCAGACTAAGAACCTAGAACCTCGCTGGAAAGGACCTTACACAGTCCTGCTGACCA
CCCCCACCGCCCTCAAAGTAGACGGCATCGCAGCTTGGATACACGCCGCCCACGTGAAGGCTGCCGACCC
CGGGGGTGGACCATCCTCTAGACTGCCGGATCTAGCTAGTTAATTAAGGATCCGCCACCATGGACTACAA
GGACCACGACGGTGACTACAAGGACCACGACATCGACTACAAGGACGACGACGACAAGGGGCATGGCACC
GGCAGCACCGGCAGCGAATTCGTGAGCAAGGGCGAGGAGCTGTTCACCGGGGTGGTGCCCATCCTGGTCG
AGCTGGACGGCGACGTAAACGGCCACAAGTTCAGCGTGTCCGGCGAGGGCGAGGGCGATGCCACCTACGG
CAAGCTGACCCTGAAGTTCATCTGCACCACCGGCAAGCTGCCCGTGCCCTGGCCCACCCTCGTGACCACC
CTGACCTACGGCGTGCAGTGCTTCAGCCGCTACCCCGACCACATGAAGCAGCACGACTTCTTCAAGTCCG
CCATGCCCGAAGGCTACGTCCAGGAGCGCACCATCTTCTTCAAGGACGACGGCAACTACAAGACCCGCGC
CGAGGTGAAGTTCGAGGGCGACACCCTGGTGAACCGCATCGAGCTGAAGGGCATCGACTTCAAGGAGGAC
GGCAACATCCTGGGGCACAAGCTGGAGTACAACTACAACAGCCACAACGTCTATATCATGGCCGACAAGC
AGAAGAACGGCATCAAGGTGAACTTCAAGATCCGCCACAACATCGAGGACGGCAGCGTGCAGCTCGCCGA
CCACTACCAGCAGAACACCCCCATCGGCGACGGCCCCGTGCTGCTGCCCGACAACCACTACCTGAGCACC
CAGTCCGCCCTGAGCAAAGACCCCAACGAGAAGCGCGATCACATGGTCCTGCTGGAGTTCGTGACCGCCG
CCGGGATCACTCTCGGCATGGACGAGCTGTACAAGGGAGGGAGCGGCCCGCGGCTCGAGATGGGGGAGCA
GCCGATCTTCACCACCCGAGCGCATGTCTTCCAGATTGACCCCAACACCAAGAAGAACTGGATGCCTGCG
AGCAAGCAGGCGGTCACCGTTTCCTACTTCTATGATGTCACAAGGAACAGCTATCGGATCATCAGTGTGG
ACGGAGCCAAGGTGATCATAAACAGCACAATCACACCGAATATGACCTTCACCAAAACGTCACAGAAGTT
TGGGCAGTGGGCCGACAGCAGAGCCAACACAGTGTTTGGTTTGGGGTTTTCCTCTGAGCAGCAGCTGACA
AAGTTTGCAGAGAAATTCCAGGAGGTGAAAGAAGCTGCCAAGATAGCCAAAGACAAGACGCAGGAGAAAA
TCGAGACCTCAAGTAATCATTCCCAAGCATCCAGTGTCAACGGGACGGACGAGGAAAAGGCCTCTCACGC
CGGTCCAGCCAACACACAACTGAAGTCTGAGAATGACAAGCTGAAGATTGCCTTGACGCAGAGCGCAGCC
AACGTGAAGAAGTGGGAGATCGAGCTGCAGACCCTTCGGGAGAGCAATGCACGGCTGACCACAGCACTGC
AGGAGTCGGCAGCCAGTGTGGAGCAGTGGAAGAGGCAGTTCTCCATCTGCCGTGATGAGAATGACCGGCT
CCGCAACAAGATTGATGAGCTGGAAGAACAATGCAGTGAGATCAACAGAGAGAAGGAGAAGAACACGCAG
CTGAAGAGGAGGATCGAGGAGCTGGAGGCAGAGCTCCGAGAAAAGGAGACAGAGCTGAAAGATCTCCGAA
AACAAAGTGAAATCATACCTCAGCTCATGTCAGAGTGCGAATATGTCTCTGAGAAGCTAGAGGCGGCAGA
GAGAGACAATCAAAACCTGGAAGACAAAGTGCGTTCCTTAAAGACAGACATTGAGGAGAGCAAATACCGA
CAGCGCCACCTGAAGGTGGAGTTGAAGAGCTTCCTGGAGGTGCTGGACGGGAAGATTGACGACCTGCATG
ACTTCCGCCGAGGGCTCTCCAAGCTGGGCACCGATAACTAGGCGGCCGCTACGTAAATTCCGCCCCCCCC
CCCCTCTCCCTCCCCCCCCCCTAACGTTACTGGCCGAAGCCGCTTGGAATAAGGCCGGTGTGCGTTTGTC
TATATGTTATTTTCCACCATATTGCCGTCTTTTGGCAATGTGAGGGCCCGGAAACCTGGCCCTGTCTTCT
TGACGAGCATTCCTAGGGGTCTTTCCCCTCTCGCCAAAGGAATGCAAGGTCTGTTGAATGTCGTGAAGGA
AGCAGTTCCTCTGGAAGCTTCTTGAAGACAAACAACGTCTGTAGCGACCCTTTGCAGGCAGCGGAACCCC
CCACCTGGCGACAGGTGCCTCTGCGGCCAAAAGCCACGTGTATAAGATACACCTGCAAAGGCGGCACAAC
CCCAGTGCCACGTTGTGAGTTGGATAGTTGTGGAAAGAGTCAAATGGCTCTCCTCAAGCGTATTCAACAA
GGGGCTGAAGGATGCCCAGAAGGTACCCCATTGTATGGGATCTGATCTGGGGCCTCGGTGCACATGCTTT
ACATGTGTTTAGTCGAGGTTAAAAAAACGTCTAGGCCCCCCGAACCACGGGGACGTGGTTTTCCTTTGAA
AAACACGATGATAATATGGCCACAACCATGGTTCCTTTGTCTCAAGAAGAATCCACCCTCATTGAAAGAG
CAACGGCTACAATCAACAGCATCCCCATCTCTGAAGACTACAGCGTCGCCAGCGCAGCTCTCTCTAGCGA
CGGCCGCATCTTCACTGGTGTCAATGTATATCATTTTACTGGGGGACCTTGTGCAGAACTCGTGGTGCTG
GGCACTGCTGCTGCTGCGGCAGCTGGCAACCTGACTTGTATCGTCGCGATCGGAAATGAGAACAGGGGCA
TCTTGAGCCCCTGCGGACGGTGCCGACAGGTGCTTCTCGATCTGCATCCTGGGATCAAAGCCATAGTGAA
GGACAGTGATGGACAGCCGACGGCAGTTGGGATTCGTGAATTGCTGCCCTCTGGTTATGTGTGGGAGGGC
TAAGTCGACGATAAAATAAAAGATTTTATTTAGTCTCCAGAAAAAGGGGGGAATGAAAGACCCCACCTGT
AGGTTTGGCAAGCTAGCTTAAGTAACGCCATTTTGCAAGGCATGGAAAAATACATAACTGAGAATAGAGA
AGTTCAGATCAAGGTCAGGAACAGATGGAACAGCTGAATATGGGCCAAACAGGATATCTGTGGTAAGCAG
TTCCTGCCCCGGCTCAGGGCCAAGAACAGATGGAACAGCTGAATATGGGCCAAACAGGATATCTGTGGTA
AGCAGTTCCTGCCCCGGCTCAGGGCCAAGAACAGATGGTCCCCAGATGCGGTCCAGCCCTCAGCAGTTTC
TAGAGAACCATCAGATGTTTCCAGGGTGCCCCAAGGACCTGAAATGACCCTGTGCCTTATTTGAACTAAC
CAATCAGTTCGCTTCTCGCTTCTGTTCGCGCGCTTCTGCTCCCCGAGCTCAATAAAAGAGCCCACAACCC
CTCACTCGGCGCGCCAGTCCTCCGATTGACTGAGTCGCCCGGGTACCCGTGTATCCAATAAACCCTCTTG
CAGTTGCATCCGACTTGTGGTCTCGCTGTTCCTTGGGAGGGTCTCCTCTGAGTGATTGACTACCCGTCAG
CGGGGGTCTTTCACATGCAGCATGTATCAAAATTAATTTGGTTTTTTTTCTTAAGTATTTACATTAAATG
GCCATAGTTGCATTAATGAATCGGCCAACGCGCGGGGAGAGGCGGTTTGCGTATTGGGCGCTCTTCCGCT
TCCTCGCTCACTGACTCGCTGCGCTCGGTCGTTCGGCTGCGGCGAGCGGTATCAGCTCACTCAAAGGCGG
TAATACGGTTATCCACAGAATCAGGGGATAACGCAGGAAAGAACATGTGAGCAAAAGGCCAGCAAAAGGC
CAGGAACCGTAAAAAGGCCGCGTTGCTGGCGTTTTTCCATAGGCTCCGCCCCCCTGACGAGCATCACAAA
AATCGACGCTCAAGTCAGAGGTGGCGAAACCCGACAGGACTATAAAGATACCAGGCGTTTCCCCCTGGAA
GCTCCCTCGTGCGCTCTCCTGTTCCGACCCTGCCGCTTACCGGATACCTGTCCGCCTTTCTCCCTTCGGG
AAGCGTGGCGCTTTCTCATAGCTCACGCTGTAGGTATCTCAGTTCGGTGTAGGTCGTTCGCTCCAAGCTG
GGCTGTGTGCACGAACCCCCCGTTCAGCCCGACCGCTGCGCCTTATCCGGTAACTATCGTCTTGAGTCCA
ACCCGGTAAGACACGACTTATCGCCACTGGCAGCAGCCACTGGTAACAGGATTAGCAGAGCGAGGTATGT
AGGCGGTGCTACAGAGTTCTTGAAGTGGTGGCCTAACTACGGCTACACTAGAAGAACAGTATTTGGTATC
TGCGCTCTGCTGAAGCCAGTTACCTTCGGAAAAAGAGTTGGTAGCTCTTGATCCGGCAAACAAACCACCG
CTGGTAGCGGTGGTTTTTTTGTTTGCAAGCAGCAGATTACGCGCAGAAAAAAAGGATCTCAAGAAGATCC
TTTGATCTTTTCTACGGGGTCTGACGCTCAGTGGAACGAAAACTCACGTTAAGGGATTTTGGTCATGAGA
TTATCAAAAAGGATCTTCACCTAGATCCTTTTGCGGCCGGCCGCAAATCAATCTAAAGTATATATGAGTA
AACTTGGTCTGACAGTTACCAATGCTTAATCAGTGAGGCACCTATCTCAGCGATCTGTCTATTTCGTTCA
TCCATAGTTGCCTGACTCCCCGTCGTGTAGATAACTACGATACGGGAGGGCTTACCATCTGGCCCCAGTG
CTGCAATGATACCGCGAGACCCACGCTCACCGGCTCCAGATTTATCAGCAATAAACCAGCCAGCCGGAAG
GGCCGAGCGCAGAAGTGGTCCTGCAACTTTATCCGCCTCCATCCAGTCTATTAATTGTTGCCGGGAAGCT
AGAGTAAGTAGTTCGCCAGTTAATAGTTTGCGCAACGTTGTTGCCATTGCTACAGGCATCGTGGTGTCAC
GCTCGTCGTTTGGTATGGCTTCATTCAGCTCCGGTTCCCAACGATCAAGGCGAGTTACATGATCCCCCAT
GTTGTGCAAAAAAGCGGTTAGCTCCTTCGGTCCTCCGATCGTTGTCAGAAGTAAGTTGGCCGCAGTGTTA
TCACTCATGGTTATGGCAGCACTGCATAATTCTCTTACTGTCATGCCATCCGTAAGATGCTTTTCTGTGA
CTGGTGAGTACTCAACCAAGTCATTCTGAGAATAGTGTATGCGGCGACCGAGTTGCTC
